Addgene plasmid #42185: EGFP G protein Gamma 3(F70A,F71A) in pcDNA3.1
Depositing lab: Narasimhan Gautam. Depositing organization: Washington University in Saint Louis. Publication: G-protein signaling leverages subunit-dependent membrane affinity to differentially control betagamma translocation to intracellular membranes. O'Neill PR, Karunarathne WK, Kalyanaraman V, Silvius JR, Gautam N. Proc Natl Acad Sci U S A. 2012 Dec 18;109(51):E3568-77. doi: 10.1073/pnas.1205345109. Epub 2012 Dec 3. PubMed 23213235.
Backbone
  Vector backbone: pcDNA3.1
  Backbone manufacturer: Invitrogen
  Backbone size w/o insert (bp): 5428
  Total vector size (bp): 5653
  Vector type: Mammalian Expression
  Selectable markers: Neomycin (select with G418)
Growth in bacteria
  Bacterial resistance: Ampicillin, 100 μg/mL
  Growth temperature: 37°C
  Growth strain: DH5alpha
  Copy number: High Copy
Gene/Insert
  Gene/Insert name: G protein Gamma 3(F70A, F71A) (alt name: Gng3)
  Species: M. musculus (mouse)
  Insert size (bp): 225
  Mutation: F70A, F71A
  GenBank ID: NM_010316.3
  Entrez Gene: Gng3
  Promoter: cmv
  Tag / fusion protein: EGFP (N terminal on insert)
  Cloning method: Restriction Enzyme; 5′ cloning site BamH1 (not destroyed); 3′ cloning site EcoR1 (not destroyed)
  Sequencing primers: 5′ T7 primer; 3′ BGH primer
Terms and licenses: Academic/Nonprofit Terms; Industry Terms: Not Available to Industry
Depositor comments: Mutations created by using the Quik Change Mutagenesis kit.
How to cite: EGFP G protein Gamma 3(F70A,F71A) in pcDNA3.1 was a gift from Narasimhan Gautam (Addgene plasmid # 42185 ; http://n2t.net/addgene:42185 ; RRID:Addgene_42185)
