[The description below was written by a language model from this plasmid's Addgene catalogue record.]
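Description:
EGFP G protein Gamma 3(F70A,F71A) in pcDNA3.1 is a mammalian expression plasmid built on the Invitrogen pcDNA3.1 backbone. It is maintained in E. coli as a high-copy plasmid under ampicillin selection. It also carries a neomycin resistance marker, so transfected mammalian cells can be selected with G418 if stable lines are wanted. The record gives a backbone size of 5428 bp and a total of 5653 bp. That total accounts for the 225 bp insert but apparently not the EGFP coding sequence, so the listed size may understate the real plasmid. No feature table is supplied to check this.

The payload is the mouse Gng3 coding sequence, which encodes the G protein gamma 3 subunit. It was cloned between BamHI and EcoRI sites, both of which are retained, and is expressed from the CMV promoter. EGFP is fused to the N terminus of the insert, which leaves the gamma subunit's C terminus free. This matters because the C-terminal region of gamma subunits is normally lipid-modified and mediates membrane attachment. The insert carries two point substitutions, F70A and F71A, introduced by site-directed mutagenesis. These replace two adjacent phenylalanines near the C-terminal end of this small protein. T7 and BGH primer sites flanking the insert are listed for sequencing.

The associated publication concerns how subunit-dependent membrane affinity governs translocation of G protein beta-gamma complexes to intracellular membranes. The construct therefore most plausibly serves as a fluorescent reporter for live-cell imaging, used to compare the localisation and translocation of this gamma 3 mutant with other gamma subunit variants. The record itself does not describe the specific effect of the mutations.
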