>Addgene plasmid #42185 | EGFP G protein Gamma 3(F70A,F71A) in pcDNA3.1 | depositor partial sequence | sequence record 56980 | C term of EGFP and entire Gamma 3 sequence
CGCGATCACATGGTCCTGCTGGAGTTCGTGACCGCCGCCGGGATCACTCTCGGCATGGACGAGCTGTACA
AGGGTACCATGAAAGGGGAGACCCCCGTTAACAGCACTATGAGTATTGGTCAAGCACGCAAGATGGTGGA
ACAGCTTAAGATTGAGGCCAGCTTGTGCCGGATAAAGGTGTCCAAGGCAGCAGCAGACCTGATGACATAC
TGTGATGCCCACGCTTGTGAGGACCCCCTCATCACTCCTGTGCCCACTTCCGAGAACCCCTTCCGGGAGA
AGAAGGCCGCCTGTGCGCTCCTCTGAGAATTCTGCAGATATCCAGCACAGTGGCGGCCGCTCGAGTCTAG
AGGGCCCGTT
