>Addgene plasmid #42185 | EGFP G protein Gamma 3(F70A,F71A) in pcDNA3.1 | addgene partial sequence | sequence record 61221 | BGH_rev
CCTCTAGACTCGAGCGGCCGCCACTGTGCTGGATATCTGCAGAATTCTCAGAGGAGCGCACAGGCGGCCT
TCTTCTCCCGGAAGGGGTTCTCGGAAGTGGGCACAGGAGTGATGAGGGGGTCCTCACAAGCGTGGGCATC
ACAGTATGTCATCAGGTCTGCTGCTGCCTTGGACACCTTTATCCGGCACAAGCTGGCCTCAATCTTAAGC
TGTTCCACCATCTTGCGTGCTTGACCAATACTCATAGTGCTGTTAACGGGGGTCTCCCCTTTCATGGTAC
CCTTGTACAGCTCGTCCATGCCGAGAGTGATCCCGGCGGCGGTCACGAACTCCAGCAGGACCATGTGATC
GCGCTTCTCGTTGGGGTCTTTGCTCAGGGCGGACTGGGTGCTCAGGTAGTGGTTGTCGGGCAGCAGCACG
GGGCCGTCGCCGATGGGGGTGTTCTGCTGGTAGTGGTCGGCGAGCTGCACGCTGCCGTCCTCGATGTTGT
GGCGGATCTTGAAGTTCACCTTGATGCCGTTCTTCTGCTTGTCGGCCATGATATAGACGTTGTGGCTGTT
GTAGTTGTACTCCAGCTTGTGCCCCAGGATGTTGCCGTCCTCCTTGAAGTCGATGCCCTTCAGCTCGATG
CGGTTCACCAGGGTGTCGCCCTCGAACTTCACCTCGGCGCGGGTCTTGTAGTTGCCGTCGTCCTTGAAGA
AGATGGTGCGCTCCTGGACGTAGCCTTCGGGCATGGCGGACTTGAAGAAGTCGTGCTGCTTCATGTGGTC
GGGGTAGCGGCTGAAGCACTGCACGCCGTAGGTCAGGGTGGTCACGAGGGTGGGCCAGGGCACGGGCAGC
TTGCCGGTGGTGCAGATGAACTTCAGGGTCAGCTTGCCGTAAGTGGCATCGCCCTCGCCCCTCGCCGGAC
ACGCTGAACTTGTGGC
